>Addgene plasmid #84187 | pFGC5941-PacI-ath-STTM866-3p | addgene full sequence | sequence record 167535 | Addgene NGS Result
TGAGACTTTTCAACAAAGGGTAATTTCGGGAAACCTCCTCGGATTCCATTGCCCAGCTATCTGTCACTTC
ATCGAAAGGACAGTGGAAAAGGAAGGTGGCTCCTACAAATGCCATCATTGCGATAAAGGAAAGGCTATCA
TTCAAGATGCCTCTGCCGACAGTGGTCCCAAAGATGGACCCCCACCCACGAGGAGCATCGTGGAAAAAGA
AGACGTTCCAACCACGTCTTCAAAGCAAGTGGATTGATGTGACATCTCCACTGACATAAGGGATGACGCA
CAACCCCACTATCCTTCGCAAGACCCTTCCTCTATATAAGGAAGTTCATTTCATTTGGAGAGGACAGCCC
AAGCTTTCTTCAAAGACTGCGGATTTTGTGTTGTTGTTGTTATGGTCTAATTTAATGGAAATATGGTCTA
AAGAAGAAGAATTCTTCAAAGACTGCGGATTTTGTGATTCGGTACGCTGAAATCACCAGTCTCTCTCTAC
AAATCTATCTCTCTCTATTTTCTCCATAAATAATGTGTGAGTAGTTTCCCGATAAGGGAAATTAGGGTTC
TTATAGGGTTTCGCTCATGTGTTGAGCATATAAGAAACCCTTAGTATGTATTTGTATTTGTAAAATACTT
CTATCAATAAAATTTCTAATTCCTAAAACCAAAATCCAGTACTAAAATCCAGATCTCCTAAAGTCCCTAT
AGATCTTTGTCGTGAATATAAACCAGACACGAGACGACTAGACCTGGAGCCCAGACGCCGTTCGAAGCTA
GAAGTACCGCTTAGGCAGGAGGCCGTTAGGGAAAAGATGCTAAGGCAGGGTTGGTTACGTTGACTCCCCC
GTAGGTTTGGTTTAAATATGATGAAGTGGACGGAAGGAAGGAGGAAGACAAGGAAGGGTAAGGTTGCAGG
CCCTGTGCAAGGTAAGAAGATGGAAATTTGATAGAGGTACGCTACTATACTTATACTATACGCTAAGGGA
ATGATTGTATTTATACCCTCTACCCCCTAATAACCCCTTATCAATTTAAGAAATGATCCGCACAAGCCCC
CGCTTAAAAATTGGTATCAGAGCCGTGAATAGGTCTACGACCAAAACTCAAGAGGATAAAACCTCACCAA
AATACGAAAGAGTCCTTAACTCTAAAGATAAAAGATCTTTCAAGATCAAAACTAGTTCCCTCACACCGGT
GACGGGGATCGCATGCGACCTCTAGACCATCACATTGGAGCTTCAGCTGCTCGAGTTCTATAGTGTCACC
TAAATCGTATGTGTATGATACATAAGGTTATGTATTAATTGTAGCCGCGTTCTTACGTCGACGTACCAAT
TACGCCCCGCCCTGTCACTCATCGCAGTACTGTTGTAATTCATTAAGCATTCTGCCGACATGGAAGCCAT
CACAAACGGCATGATGAACCTGAATCGCCAGCGGCATCAGCACCTTGTCGCCTTGCGTATAATATTTGCC
CATGGTGAAAACGGGGGCGAAGAAGTTGTCCATATTGGCCACGTTTAAATCAAAACTGGTGAAACTCACC
CAGGGATTGGCTGAGACGAAAAACATATTCTCAATAAACCCTTTAGGGAAATAGGCCAGGTTTTCACCGT
AACACGCCACATCTTGCGAATATATGTGTAGAAACTGCCGGAAATCGTCGTGGTATTCACTCCAGAGCGA
TGAAAACGTTTCAGTTTGCTCATGGAAAACGGTGTAACAAGGGTGAACACTATCCCATATTACCAGCTCA
CCGTCTTTCATTGCCATACGGAACTCCGGATGAGCATTCATCAGGCGGGCAAGAATGTGAATAAAGGCCG
GATAAAACTTGTGCTTATTTTTCTTTACGGTCTTTAAAAAGGCCGTAATATCCAGCTGAACGGTCTGGTT
ATAGGTACATTGAGCAACTGACTGAAATGCCTCAAAATGTTCTTTACGATGCCATTGGGATATATCAACG
GTGGTATATCCAGTGATTTCTTTCTCCATTTTAGCTTCCTTAGCTCCTGAAAATCTCGATAACTCATTAA
AGCTTATCGATGATAAGCTGTCAAACATGAGAATTTAGCCCGCCTAATGAGCGGGCTTTTTGTTGTGATC
CGCGTTGCTGGCGTTTTTCCATAGGCTCCGCCCCCCTGACGAGCATCACAAAAATCGACGCTCAAGTCAG
AGGTGGCGAAACCCGACAGGACTATAAAGATACCAGGCGTTTCCCCCCTGGAAGCTCCCTCGTGCGCTCT
CCTGTTCCGACCCTGCCGCTTACCGGATACCTGTCCGCCTTTCTTAATTAAGACCCGGGACTAGTCCCTA
GAGTCCTGCTTTAATGAGATATGCGAGACGCCTATGATCGCATGATATTTGCTTTCAATTCTGTTGTGCA
CGTTGTAAAAAACCTGAGCATGTGTAGCTCAGATCCTTACCGCCGGTTTCGGTTCATTCTAATGAATATA
TCACCCGTTACTATCGTATTTTTATGAATAATATTCTCCGTTCAATTTACTGATTGTACCCTACTACTTA
TATGTACAATATTAAAATGAAAACAATATATTGTGCTGAATAGGTTTATAGCGACATCTATGATAGAGCG
CCACAATAACAAACAATTGCGTTTTATTATTACAAATCCAATTTTAAAAAAAGCGGCAGAACCGGTCAAA
CCTAAAAGACTGATTACATAAATCTTATTCAAATTTCAAAAGTGCCCCAGGGGCTAGTATCTACGACACA
CCGAGCGGCGAACTAATAACGCTCACTGAAGGGAACTCCGGTTCCCCGCCGGCGCGCATGGGTGAGATTC
CTTGAAGTTGAGTATTGGCCGTCCGCTCTACCGAAAGTTACGGGCACCATTCAACCCGGTCCAGCACGGC
GGCCGGGTAACCGACTTGCTGCCCCGAGAATTATGCAGCATTTTTTTGGTGTATGTGGGCCCCAAATGAA
GTGCAGGTCAAACCTTGACAGTGACGACAAATCGTTGGGCGGGTCCAGGGCGAATTTTGCGACAACATGT
CGAGGCTCAGCAGGACCTGCAGGCATGCAAGCTTGGCACTGGCCGTCGTTTTACAACGTCGTGACTGGGA
AAACCCTGGCGTTACCCAACTTAATCGCCTTGCAGCACATCCCCCTTTCGCCAGCTGGCGTAATAGCGAA
GAGGCCCGCACCGATCGCCCTTCCCAACAGTTGCGCAGCCTGAATGGCGAATGCTAGAGCAGCTTGAGCT
TGGATCAGATTGTCGTTTCCCGCCTTCAGTTTAAACTATCAGTGTTTGACAGGATATATTGGCGGGTAAA
CCTAAGAGAAAAGAGCGTTTATTAGAATAATCGGATATTTAAAAGGGCGTGAAAAGGTTTATCCGTTCGT
CCATTTGTATGTGCATGCCAACCACAGGGTTCCCCTCGGGATCAAAGTACTTTGATCCAACCCCTCCGCT
GCTATAGTGCAGTCGGCTTCTGACGTTCAGTGCAGCCGTCTTCTGAAAACGACATGTCGCACAAGTCCTA
AGTTACGCGACAGGCTGCCGCCCTGCCCTTTTCCTGGCGTTTTCTTGTCGCGTGTTTTAGTCGCATAAAG
TAGAATACTTGCGACTAGAACCGGAGACATTACGCCATGAACAAGAGCGCCGCCGCTGGCCTGCTGGGCT
ATGCCCGCGTCAGCACCGACGACCAGGACTTGACCAACCAACGGGCCGAACTGCACGCGGCCGGCTGCAC
CAAGCTGTTTTCCGAGAAGATCACCGGCACCAGGCGCGACCGCCCGGAGCTGGCCAGGATGCTTGACCAC
CTACGCCCTGGCGACGTTGTGACAGTGACCAGGCTAGACCGCCTGGCCCGCAGCACCCGCGACCTACTGG
ACATTGCCGAGCGCATCCAGGAGGCCGGCGCGGGCCTGCGTAGCCTGGCAGAGCCGTGGGCCGACACCAC
CACGCCGGCCGGCCGCATGGTGTTGACCGTGTTCGCCGGCATTGCCGAGTTCGAGCGTTCCCTAATCATC
GACCGCACCCGGAGCGGGCGCGAGGCCGCCAAGGCCCGAGGCGTGAAGTTTGGCCCCCGCCCTACCCTCA
CCCCGGCACAGATCGCGCACGCCCGCGAGCTGATCGACCAGGAAGGCCGCACCGTGAAAGAGGCGGCTGC
ACTGCTTGGCGTGCATCGCTCGACCCTGTACCGCGCACTTGAGCGCAGCGAGGAAGTGACGCCCACCGAG
GCCAGGCGGCGCGGTGCCTTCCGTGAGGACGCATTGACCGAGGCCGACGCCCTGGCGGCCGCCGAGAATG
AACGCCAAGAGGAACAAGCATGAAACCGCACCAGGACGGCCAGGACGAACCGTTTTTCATTACCGAAGAG
ATCGAGGCGGAGATGATCGCGGCCGGGTACGTGTTCGAGCCGCCCGCGCACGTCTCAACCGTGCGGCTGC
ATGAAATCCTGGCCGGTTTGTCTGATGCCAAGCTGGCGGCCTGGCCGGCCAGCTTGGCCGCTGAAGAAAC
CGAGCGCCGCCGTCTAAAAAGGTGATGTGTATTTGAGTAAAACAGCTTGCGTCATGCGGTCGCTGCGTAT
ATGATGCGATGAGTAAATAAACAAATACGCAAGGGGAACGCATGAAGGTTATCGCTGTACTTAACCAGAA
AGGCGGGTCAGGCAAGACGACCATCGCAACCCATCTAGCCCGCGCCCTGCAACTCGCCGGGGCCGATGTT
CTGTTAGTCGATTCCGATCCCCAGGGCAGTGCCCGCGATTGGGCGGCCGTGCGGGAAGATCAACCGCTAA
CCGTTGTCGGCATCGACCGCCCGACGATTGACCGCGACGTGAAGGCCATCGGCCGGCGCGACTTCGTAGT
GATCGACGGAGCGCCCCAGGCGGCGGACTTGGCTGTGTCCGCGATCAAGGCAGCCGACTTCGTGCTGATT
CCGGTGCAGCCAAGCCCTTACGACATATGGGCCACCGCCGACCTGGTGGAGCTGGTTAAGCAGCGCATTG
AGGTCACGGATGGAAGGCTACAAGCGGCCTTTGTCGTGTCGCGGGCGATCAAAGGCACGCGCATCGGCGG
TGAGGTTGCCGAGGCGCTGGCCGGGTACGAGCTGCCCATTCTTGAGTCCCGTATCACGCAGCGCGTGAGC
TACCCAGGCACTGCCGCCGCCGGCACAACCGTTCTTGAATCAGAACCCGAGGGCGACGCTGCCCGCGAGG
TCCAGGCGCTGGCCGCTGAAATTAAATCAAAACTCATTTGAGTTAATGAGGTAAAGAGAAAATGAGCAAA
AGCACAAACACGCTAAGTGCCGGCCGTCCGAGCGCACGCAGCAGCAAGGCTGCAACGTTGGCCAGCCTGG
CAGACACGCCAGCCATGAAGCGGGTCAACTTTCAGTTGCCGGCGGAGGATCACACCAAGCTGAAGATGTA
CGCGGTACGCCAAGGCAAGACCATTACCGAGCTGCTATCTGAATACATCGCGCAGCTACCAGAGTAAATG
AGCAAATGAATAAATGAGTAGATGAATTTTAGCGGCTAAAGGAGGCGGCATGGAAAATCAAGAACAACCA
GGCACCGACGCCGTGGAATGCCCCATGTGTGGAGGAACGGGCGGTTGGCCAGGCGTAAGCGGCTGGGTTG
CCTGCCGGCCCTGCAATGGCACTGGAACCCCCAAGCCCGAGGAATCGGCGTGAGCGGTCGCAAACCATCC
GGCCCGGTACAAATCGGCGCGGCGCTGGGTGATGACCTGGTGGAGAAGTTGAAGGCCGCGCAGGCCGCCC
AGCGGCAACGCATCGAGGCAGAAGCACGCCCCGGTGAATCGTGGCAAGCGGCCGCTGATCGAATCCGCAA
AGAATCCCGGCAACCGCCGGCAGCCGGTGCGCCGTCGATTAGGAAGCCGCCCAAGGGCGACGAGCAACCA
GATTTTTTCGTTCCGATGCTCTATGACGTGGGCACCCGCGATAGTCGCAGCATCATGGACGTGGCCGTTT
TCCGTCTGTCGAAGCGTGACCGACGAGCTGGCGAGGTGATCCGCTACGAGCTTCCAGACGGGCACGTAGA
GGTTTCCGCAGGGCCGGCCGGCATGGCCAGTGTGTGGGATTACGACCTGGTACTGATGGCGGTTTCCCAT
CTAACCGAATCCATGAACCGATACCGGGAAGGGAAGGGAGACAAGCCCGGCCGCGTGTTCCGTCCACACG
TTGCGGACGTACTCAAGTTCTGCCGGCGAGCCGATGGCGGAAAGCAGAAAGACGACCTGGTAGAAACCTG
CATTCGGTTAAACACCACGCACGTTGCCATGCAGCGTACGAAGAAGGCCAAGAACGGCCGCCTGGTGACG
GTATCCGAGGGTGAAGCCTTGATTAGCCGCTACAAGATCGTAAAGAGCGAAACCGGGCGGCCGGAGTACA
TCGAGATCGAGCTAGCTGATTGGATGTACCGCGAGATCACAGAAGGCAAGAACCCGGACGTGCTGACGGT
TCACCCCGATTACTTTTTGATCGATCCCGGCATCGGCCGTTTTCTCTACCGCCTGGCACGCCGCGCCGCA
GGCAAGGCAGAAGCCAGATGGTTGTTCAAGACGATCTACGAACGCAGTGGCAGCGCCGGAGAGTTCAAGA
AGTTCTGTTTCACCGTGCGCAAGCTGATCGGGTCAAATGACCTGCCGGAGTACGATTTGAAGGAGGAGGC
GGGGCAGGCTGGCCCGATCCTAGTCATGCGCTACCGCAACCTGATCGAGGGCGAAGCATCCGCCGGTTCC
TAATGTACGGAGCAGATGCTAGGGCAAATTGCCCTAGCAGGGGAAAAAGGTCGAAAAGGTCTCTTTCCTG
TGGATAGCACGTACATTGGGAACCCAAAGCCGTACATTGGGAACCGGAACCCGTACATTGGGAACCCAAA
GCCGTACATTGGGAACCGGTCACACATGTAAGTGACTGATATAAAAGAGAAAAAAGGCGATTTTTCCGCC
TAAAACTCTTTAAAACTTATTAAAACTCTTAAAACCCGCCTGGCCTGTGCATAACTGTCTGGCCAGCGCA
CAGCCGAAGAGCTGCAAAAAGCGCCTACCCTTCGGTCGCTGCGCTCCCTACGCCCCGCCGCTTCGCGTCG
GCCTATCGCGGCCGCTGGCCGCTCAAAAATGGCTGGCCTACGGCCAGGCAATCTACCAGGGCGCGGACAA
GCCGCGCCGTCGCCACTCGACCGCCGGCGCCCACATCAAGGCACCCTGCCTCGCGCGTTTCGGTGATGAC
GGTGAAAACCTCTGACACATGCAGCTCCCGGAGACGGTCACAGCTTGTCTGTAAGCGGATGCCGGGAGCA
GACAAGCCCGTCAGGGCGCGTCAGCGGGTGTTGGCGGGTGTCGGGGCGCAGCCATGACCCAGTCACGTAG
CGATAGCGGAGTGTATACTGGCTTAACTATGCGGCATCAGAGCAGATTGTACTGAGAGTGCACCATATGC
GGTGTGAAATACCGCACAGATGCGTAAGGAGAAAATACCGCATCAGGCGCTCTTCCGCTTCCTCGCTCAC
TGACTCGCTGCGCTCGGTCGTTCGGCTGCGGCGAGCGGTATCAGCTCACTCAAAGGCGGTAATACGGTTA
TCCACAGAATCAGGGGATAACGCAGGAAAGAACATGTGAGCAAAAGGCCAGCAAAAGGCCAGGAACCGTA
AAAAGGCCGCGTTGCTGGCGTTTTTCCATAGGCTCCGCCCCCCTGACGAGCATCACAAAAATCGACGCTC
AAGTCAGAGGTGGCGAAACCCGACAGGACTATAAAGATACCAGGCGTTTCCCCCTGGAAGCTCCCTCGTG
CGCTCTCCTGTTCCGACCCTGCCGCTTACCGGATACCTGTCCGCCTTTCTCCCTTCGGGAAGCGTGGCGC
TTTCTCATAGCTCACGCTGTAGGTATCTCAGTTCGGTGTAGGTCGTTCGCTCCAAGCTGGGCTGTGTGCA
CGAACCCCCCGTTCAGCCCGACCGCTGCGCCTTATCCGGTAACTATCGTCTTGAGTCCAACCCGGTAAGA
CACGACTTATCGCCACTGGCAGCAGCCACTGGTAACAGGATTAGCAGAGCGAGGTATGTAGGCGGTGCTA
CAGAGTTCTTGAAGTGGTGGCCTAACTACGGCTACACTAGAAGGACAGTATTTGGTATCTGCGCTCTGCT
GAAGCCAGTTACCTTCGGAAAAAGAGTTGGTAGCTCTTGATCCGGCAAACAAACCACCGCTGGTAGCGGT
GGTTTTTTTGTTTGCAAGCAGCAGATTACGCGCAGAAAAAAAGGATCTCAAGAAGATCCTTTGATCTTTT
CTACGGGGTCTGACGCTCAGTGGAACGAAAACTCACGTTAAGGGATTTTGGTCATGCATTCTAGGTACTA
AAACAATTCATCCAGTAAAATATAATATTTTATTTTCTCCCAATCAGGCTTGATCCCCAGTAAGTCAAAA
AATAGCTCGACATACTGTTCTTCCCCGATATCCTCCCTGATCGACCGGACGCAGAAGGCAATGTCATACC
ACTTGTCCGCCCTGCCGCTTCTCCCAAGATCAATAAAGCCACTTACTTTGCCATCTTTCACAAAGATGTT
GCTGTCTCCCAGGTCGCCGTGGGAAAAGACAAGTTCCTCTTCGGGCTTTTCCGTCTTTAAAAAATCATAC
AGCTCGCGCGGATCTTTAAATGGAGTGTCTTCTTCCCAGTTTTCGCAATCCACATCGGCCAGATCGTTAT
TCAGTAAGTAATCCAATTCGGCTAAGCGGCTGTCTAAGCTATTCGTATAGGGACAATCCGATATGTCGAT
GGAGTGAAAGAGCCTGATGCACTCCGCATACAGCTCGATAATCTTTTCAGGGCTTTGTTCATCTTCATAC
TCTTCCGAGCAAAGGACGCCATCGGCCTCACTCATGAGCAGATTGCTCCAGCCATCATGCCGTTCAAAGT
GCAGGACCTTTGGAACAGGCAGCTTTCCTTCCAGCCATAGCATCATGTCCTTTTCCCGTTCCACATCATA
GGTGGTCCCTTTATACCGGCTGTCCGTCATTTTTAAATATAGGTTTTCATTTTCTCCCACCAGCTTATAT
ACCTTAGCAGGAGACATTCCTTCCGTATCTTTTACGCAGCGGTATTTTTCGATCAGTTTTTTCAATTCCG
GTGATATTCTCATTTTAGCCATTTATTATTTCCTTCCTCTTTTCTACAGTATTTAAAGATACCCCAAGAA
GCTAATTATAACAAGACGAACTCCAATTCACTGTTCCTTGCATTCTAAAACCTTAAATACCAGAAAACAG
CTTTTTCAAAGTTGTTTTCAAAGTTGGCGTATAACATAGTATCGACGGAGCCGATTTTGAAACCGCGGTG
ATCACAGGCAGCAACGCTCTGTCATCGTTACAATCAACATGCTACCCTCCGCGAGATCATCCGTGTTTCA
AACCCGGCAGCTTAGTTGCCGTTCTTCCGAATAGCATCGGTAACATGAGCAAAGTCTGCCGCCTTACAAC
GGCTCTCCCGCTGACGCCGTCCCGGACTGATGGGCTGCCTGTATCGAGTGGTGATTTTGTGCCGAGCTGC
CGGTCGGGGAGCTGTTGGCTGGCTGGTGGCAGGATATATTGTGGTGTAAACAAATTGACGCTTAGACAAC
TTAATAACACATTGCGGACGTTTTTAATGTACTGAATTAACGCCGAATTAATTCGAGCTCGGATCTGATA
ATTTATTTGAAAATTCATAAGAAAAGCAAACGTTACATGAATTGATGAAACAATACAAAGACAGATAAAG
CCACGCACATTTAGGATATTGGCCGAGATTACTGAATATTGAGTAAGATCACGGAATTTCTGACAGGAGC
ATGTCTTCAATTCAGCCCAAATGGCAGTTGAAATACTCAAACCGCCCCATATGCAGGAGCGGATCATTCA
TTGTTTGTTTGGTTGCCTTTGCCAACATGGGAGTCCAAGATTCTGCAGTCAAATCTCGGTGACGGGCAGG
ACCGGACGGGGCGGTACCGGCAGGCTGAAGTCCAGCTGCCAGAAACCCACGTCATGCCAGTTCCCGTGCT
TGAAGCCGGCCGCCCGCAGCATGCCGCGGGGGGCATATCCGAGCGCCTCGTGCATGCGCACGCTCGGGTC
GTTGGGCAGCCCGATGACAGCGACCACGCTCTTGAAGCCCTGTGCCTCCAGGGACTTCAGCAGGTGGGTG
TAGAGCGTGGAGCCCAGTCCCGTCCGCTGGTGGCGGGGGGAGACGTACACGGTCGACTCGGCCGTCCAGT
CGTAGGCGTTGCGTGCCTTCCAGGGGCCCGCGTAGGCGATGCCGGCGACCTCGCCGTCCACCTCGGCGAC
GAGCCAGGGATAGCGCTCCCGCAGACGGACGAGGTCGTCCGTCCACTCCTGCGGTTCCTGCGGCTCGGTA
CGGAAGTTGACCGTGCTTGTCTCGATGTAGTGGTTGACGATGGTGCAGACCGCCGGCATGTCCGCCTCGG
TGGCACGGCGGATGTCGGCCGGGCGTCGTTCTGGGCTCATCGATTCGATTTGGTGTATCGAGATTGGTTA
TGAAATTCAGATGCTAGTGTAATGTATTGGTAATTTGGGAAGATATAATAGGAAGCAAGGCTATTTATCC
ATTTCTGAAAAGGCGAAATGGCGTCACCGCGAGCGTCACGCGCATTCCGTTCTTGCTGTAAAGCGTTGTT
TGGTACACTTTTGACTAGCGAGGCTTGGCGTGTCAGCGTATCTATTCAAAAGTCGTTAATGGCTGCGGAT
CAAGAAAAAGTTGGAATAGAAACAGAATACCCGCGAAATTCAGGCCCGGTTGCCATGTCCTACACGCCGA
AATAAACGACCAAATTAGTAGAAAAATAAAAACTGACTCGGATACTTACGTCACGTCTTGCGCACTGATT
TGAAAAATCTCAGAATTCATGGATCCTAGGTGAGTCTAGAGAGTTAATTAAGTTTGCAAGCAGCAGATTA
CGCGCAGAAAAAAAGGATCTCAAGGAGATCCTTTGGATCACAAAAAAAAAGCCCGCTCATTAGGCGGGTT
AAATTCCCGGGTACTGCAGCCGATTCATTAATGCAGGTTAACCTGGCTTATCGAAATTAATACGACTCAC
TATAGGGAGACCGGCAGATCTGATCCCTACTCCAAAAATGTCAAAGATACAGTCTCAGAAGACCAAAGGG
CTAT
Features (pLannotate 1.2.2; 27 found; start..end, strand, type, name):
      1..346     +  promoter       CaMV 35S promoter: strong constitutive promoter from cauliflower mosaic virus
    298..344     +  promoter       minimal CaMV 35S promoter: minimal 35S promoter from cauliflower mosaic virus
    509..685     +  polyA_signal   CaMV poly(A) signal: cauliflower mosaic virus polyadenylation signal
   1247..1265    -  promoter       SP6 promoter: promoter for bacteriophage SP6 RNA polymerase
   1330..1989    -  CDS            CmR: chloramphenicol acetyltransferase; cat; confers resistance to chloramphenicol
   1990..2026    -  promoter       cat promoter (fragment): promoter of the E. coli cat gene encoding chloramphenicol acetyltransferase
   2026..2054    -  promoter       tet promoter: E. coli promoter for tetracycline efflux protein gene
   2116..2284    -  rep_origin     ori (fragment): high-copy-number ColE1/pMB1/pBR322/pUC origin of replication
   2316..3023    +  terminator     OCS terminator: octopine synthase terminator
   3024..3044    +  misc_feature   MCS (fragment): pUC18/19 multiple cloning site
   3047..3201    +  CDS            lacZα (fragment): LacZα fragment of β-galactosidase; lacZ fragment
   3267..3291    +  misc_feature   RB T-DNA repeat: right border repeat from nopaline C58 T-DNA
   3631..4032    +  CDS            Y4CG_SINFN (fragment): Protein inferred from homology: Swiss-Prot protein existence level 3. From Sinorhizobium fredii (strain NBRC 101917 / NGR234).
   4592..5221    +  CDS            pVS1 StaA: stability protein from the Pseudomonas plasmid pVS1 (Heeb et al., 2000)
   5650..6723    +  CDS            pVS1 RepA: replication protein from the Pseudomonas plasmid pVS1 (Heeb et al., 2000)
   6789..6983    +  rep_origin     pVS1 oriV: origin of replication for the Pseudomonas plasmid pVS1 (Heeb et al., 2000)
   7186..7225    +  CDS            rop (fragment): Rop protein, which maintains plasmids at low copy number; rop
   7327..7467    +  misc_feature   bom: basis of mobility region from pBR322
   7653..8241    -  rep_origin     ori: high-copy-number ColE1/pMB1/pBR322/pUC origin of replication
   8328..9122    -  CDS            KanR: aminoglycoside phosphotransferase; aphA-3; confers resistance to kanamycin
   9547..9571    +  misc_feature   LB T-DNA repeat: left border repeat from nopaline C58 T-DNA
   9657..9909    -  terminator     MAS terminator: mannopine synthase terminator
   9922..10470   -  CDS            bar: PAT_STRHY - Experimental evidence at protein level: Swiss-Prot protein existence level 1. Inactivates phosphinothricin (PPT) by transfer of an acetyl group from acetyl CoA. Can also acetylate demethylphosphinothricin but not PTT or glutamate. This enzyme is an effector of phosphinothricin tripeptide (PTT or bialaphos) resistance. From Streptomyces hygroscopicus. Introduced by genetic manipulation and expressed in glufosinate-tolerant maize by Dekalb Genetics.
  10476..10856   -  promoter       MAS promoter: mannopine synthase promoter (Velten et al., 1984)
  10902..10943   -  rep_origin     ori (fragment): high-copy-number ColE1/pMB1/pBR322/pUC origin of replication
  11048..11066   +  promoter       T7 promoter: promoter for bacteriophage T7 RNA polymerase
  11087..11134   +  promoter       CaMV 35S promoter (enhanced) (fragment): cauliflower mosaic virus 35S promoter with a duplicated enhancer region
