[The description below was written by a language model from this plasmid's Addgene catalogue record and pLannotate feature annotations shown in this document.]
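Description:
pFGC5941-PacI-ath-STTM866-3p is a plant expression binary vector built on the pFGC5941-PacI backbone and designed to knock down miR866-3p function in Arabidopsis thaliana. It carries the elements typical of an Agrobacterium T-DNA vector. Nopaline-type left and right border repeats flank the region to be transferred. The pVS1 replication and stability functions (RepA, StaA, oriV) allow maintenance in Agrobacterium, and a ColE1/pBR322-type origin with the bom site supports high-copy propagation in E. coli. A backbone kanamycin resistance gene provides bacterial selection. Within the T-DNA, a bar (phosphinothricin acetyltransferase) gene driven by the mannopine synthase promoter and terminator confers Basta (glufosinate) resistance for selecting transformed plants.

The payload is a cassette of about 2.8 kb cloned into a PacI site that is retained on both sides. According to the depositor it comprises a 2x35S promoter, the short tandem target mimic (STTM), the 35S terminator and a chloramphenicol resistance gene. The feature table agrees with this, showing an enhanced CaMV 35S promoter that spans the numbering origin, a CaMV poly(A) signal downstream, and a CmR gene with its bacterial promoter. The STTM itself is not annotated but presumably lies in the short interval between promoter and poly(A) signal. An STTM transcript carries two miRNA-binding sites joined by a spacer, each mismatched so that it resists cleavage. The transcript sequesters the target miRNA and triggers its degradation, producing a loss-of-function phenotype. The CmR marker allows dual chloramphenicol and kanamycin selection of recombinants carrying the insert. The depositor notes that the STTM sequence differs from the reference sequence and states that these differences are not expected to affect function.
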