Addgene plasmid #84187: pFGC5941-PacI-ath-STTM866-3p
Purpose: target miRNA866-3p for destruction in Arabidopsis thaliana
Depositing lab: Guiliang Tang. Depositing organization: Michigan Technological University. Publication: Construction of short tandem target mimic (STTM) to block the functions of plant and animal microRNAs. Tang G, Yan J, Gu Y, Qiao M, Fan R, Mao Y, Tang X. Methods. 2012 Oct;58(2):118-25. doi: 10.1016/j.ymeth.2012.10.006. Epub 2012 Oct 23. PubMed 23098881.
Backbone
  Vector backbone: pFGC5941-PacI
  Backbone manufacturer: Guiliang Tang (Addgene plasmid # 44182)
  Backbone size w/o insert (bp): 8608
  Vector type: Plant Expression
  Selectable markers: Basta
Growth in bacteria
  Bacterial resistance: Chloramphenicol and Kanamycin, 25 & 50 μg/mL
  Growth temperature: 37°C
  Growth strain: DH5alpha
  Copy number: High Copy
Gene/Insert
  Gene/Insert name: STTM866-3p
  Species: A. thaliana (mustard weed)
  Insert size (bp): 2846
  Promoter: 2x35S
  Cloning method: Restriction Enzyme; 5′ cloning site PacI (not destroyed); 3′ cloning site PacI (not destroyed)
  Sequencing primers: 5′ CACTATCCTTCGCAAGACCCTTCC; 3′ CAACACATGAGCGAAACCCTATAA
Terms and licenses: Academic/Nonprofit Terms; Industry Terms: Not Available to Industry
Depositor comments: The insert within this plasmid contains a 2x35S promoter, STTM, T35S and CmR. The STTM sequence in the plasmid contains discrepancies compared to the reference sequence. According to the depositing lab, these mutations should not affect plasmid function.
How to cite: pFGC5941-PacI-ath-STTM866-3p was a gift from Guiliang Tang (Addgene plasmid # 84187 ; http://n2t.net/addgene:84187 ; RRID:Addgene_84187)
