>Addgene plasmid #84187 | pFGC5941-PacI-ath-STTM866-3p | depositor partial sequence | sequence record 160743 | STTM
TCTTCAAAGACTGCGGATTTTGTGTTGTTGTTGTTATGGTCTAATTTAAATATGGTCTAAAGAAGAAGAA
TTCTTCAAAGACTGCGGATTTTGT
